>Addgene plasmid #195650 | pBEL2528 | addgene full sequence | sequence record 383640 | Addgene NGS Result
TCTGCTAATCCTGTTACCAGTGGCTGCTGCCAGTGGCGATAAGTCGTGTCTTACCGGGTTGGACTCAAGA
CGATAGTTACCGGATAAGGCGCAGCGGTCGGGCTGAACGGGGGGTTCGTGCACACAGCCCAGCTTGGAGC
GAACGACCTACACCGAACTGAGATACCTACAGCGTGAGCTATGAGAAAGCGCCACGCTTCCCGAAGGGAG
AAAGGCGGACAGGTATCCGGTAAGCGGCAGGGTCGGAACAGGAGAGCGCACGAGGGAGCTTCCAGGGGGA
AACGCCTGGTATCTTTATAGTCCTGTCGGGTTTCGCCACCTCTGACTTGAGCGTCGATTTTTGTGATGCT
CGTCAGGGGGGCGGAGCCTATGGAAAAACGCCAGCAACGCGGCCTTTTTACGGTTCCTGGCCTTTTGCTG
GCCTTTTGCTCACATGTTCTTTCCTGCGTTATCCCCTGATTCTGTGGATAACCGTATTACCGCCTTTGAG
TGAGCTGATACCGCTCGCCGCAGCCGAACGACCGAGCGCAGCGAGTCAGTGAGCGAGGAAGCGGAAGAGC
GCCTGATGCGGTATTTTCTCCTTACGCATCTGTGCGGTATTTCACACCGCATAGGGTCATGGCTGCGCCC
CGACACCCGCCAACACCCGCTGACGCGCCCTGACGGGCTTGTCTGCTCCCGGCATCCGCTTACAGACAAG
CTGTGACCGTCTCCGGGAGCTGCATGTGTCAGAGGTTTTCACCGTCATCACCGAAACGCGCGAGGCAGAA
GGAGATGGCGCCCAACAGTCCCCCGGCCACGGGGCCTGCCACCATACCCACGCCGAAACAAGCGCTCATG
AGCCCGAAGTGGCGAGCCCGATCTTCCCCATCGGTGATGTCGGCGATATAGGCGCCAGCAACCGCACCTG
TGGCGCCGGTGATGCCGGCCACGATGCGTCCGGCGTAGAGGATCTGCTCATGTTTGACAGCTTATCATCG
ATGCATAATGTGCCTGTCAAATGGACGAAGCAGGGATTCTGCAAACCCTATGCTACTCCGTCAAGCCGTC
AATTGTCTGATTCGTTACCAATTATGACAACTTGACGGCTACATCATTCACTTTTTCTTCACAACCGGCA
CGGAACTCGCTCGGGCTGGCCCCGGTGCATTTTTTAAATACCCGCGAGAAATAGAGTTGATCGTCAAAAC
CAACATTGCGACCGACGGTGGCGATAGGCATCCGGGTGGTGCTCAAAAGCAGCTTCGCCTGGCTGATACG
TTGGTCCTCGCGCCAGCTTAAGACGCTAATCCCTAACTGCTGGCGGAAAAGATGTGACAGACGCGACGGC
GACAAGCAAACATGCTGTGCGACGCTGGCGATATCAAAATTGCTGTCTGCCAGGTGATCGCTGATGTACT
GACAAGCCTCGCGTACCCGATTATCCATCGGTGGATGGAGCGACTCGTTAATCGCTTCCATGCGCCGCAG
TAACAATTGCTCAAGCAGATTTATCGCCAGCAGCTCCGAATAGCGCCCTTCCCCTTGCCCGGCGTTAATG
ATTTGCCCAAACAGGTCGCTGAAATGCGGCTGGTGCGCTTCATCCGGGCGAAAGAACCCCGTATTGGCAA
ATATTGACGGCCAGTTAAGCCATTCATGCCAGTAGGCGCGCGGACGAAAGTAAACCCACTGGTGATACCA
TTCGCGAGCCTCCGGATGACGACCGTAGTGATGAATCTCTCCTGGCGGGAACAGCAAAATATCACCCGGT
CGGCAAACAAATTCTCGTCCCTGATTTTTCACCACCCCCTGACCGCGAATGGTGAGATTGAGAATATAAC
CTTTCATTCCCAGCGGTCGGTCGATAAAAAAATCGAGATAACCGTTGGCCTCAATCGGCGTTAAACCCGC
CACCAGATGGGCATTAAACGAGTATCCCGGCAGCAGGGGATCATTTTGCGCTTCAGCCATACTTTTCATA
CTCCCGCCATTCAGAGAAGAAACCAATTGTCCATATTGCATCAGACATTGCCGTCACTGCGTCTTTTACT
GGCTCTTCTCGCTAACCAAACCGGTAACCCCGCTTATTAAAAGCATTCTGTAACAAAGCGGGACCAAAGC
CATGACAAAAACGCGTAACAAAAGTGTCTATAATCACGGCAGAAAAGTCCACATTGATTATTTGCACGGC
GTCACACTTTGCTATGCCATAGCATTTTTATCCATAAGATTAGCGGATCCTACCTGACGCTTTTTATCGC
AACTCTCTACTGTTTCTCCATACCCGTTTTTTTGGGCTAGCGGCCGGCCTGGCCCGAAGGGTGAATTATG
TTTAAACGTTTAATGATGGTCGCTTTGCTGGTGATTGCACCTCTGAGTGCGGCAACCGCGGCAGACCAGA
CCAATCCGTATAAGCTGATGGACGAGGCGGCGCAGAAAACGTTCGATCGCCTGAAGAATGAGCAACCGCA
AATTCGGGCCAACCCGGATTATCTGCGTACCATTGTTGATCAGGAACTGCTGCCATACGTACAGGTGAAA
TACGCCGGTGCGCTGGTGCTGGGCCAGTATTACAAGAGTGCGACCCCTGCTCAACGTGAAGCCTACTTTG
CCGCTTTCCGTGAGTACCTGAAGCAGGCTTACGGTCAGGCGCTGGCGATGTATCACGGTCAAACCTATCA
GATTGCGCCAGAACAGCCGCTGGGCGATAAAACCGATGTGCCTATTCGCGTTACCATTATTGACCCGAAT
GGCCGTCCGCCGGTGCGTCTGGACTTCCAGTGGCGTAAAAACTCCCAGACGGGCAATTGGCAGGCTTACG
ACATGATTGCTGAAGGCGTCAGTATGATCACCACCAAACAAAACGAGTGGGGAACGCTGCTGCGTACCAA
AGGTATCGACGGCCTGACTGCGCAACTGAAATCGATTTCTCAACAGAAAATCACTCTGGAAGAGAAAAAA
TAAGGCCCAGGCGGCCGGTACCAAATTCCAGAAAAGAGACGCTGAAAAGCGTCTTTTTTCGTTTTGGTCC
TGGTCTGAGGAATGGTTGTAAGCTTGGCTGTTTTGGCGGATGAGAGAAGATTTTCAGCCTGATACAGATT
AAATCAGAACGCAGAAGCGGTCTGATAAAACAGAATTTGCCTGGCGGCAGTAGCGCGGTGGTCCCACCTG
ACCCCATGCCGAACTCAGAAGTGAAACGCCGTAGCGCCGATGGTAGTGTGGGGTCTCCCCATGCGAGAGT
AGGGAACTGCCAGGCATCAAATAAAACGAAAGGCTCAGTCGAAAGACTGGGCCTTTCGTTTTATCTGTTG
TTTGTCGGTGAACGCTCTCCTGAGTAGGACAAATCCGCCGGGAGCGGATTTGAACGTTGCGAAGCAACGG
CCCGGAGGGTGGCGGGCAGGACGCCCGCCATAAACTGCCAGGCATCAAATTAAGCAGAAGGCCATCCTGA
CGGATGGCCTTTTTGCGTTTCTACAAACTCTTTTGTTTATTTTTCTAAATACATTCAAATATGTATCCGC
TCATGAGACAATAACCCTGATAAATGCTTCAATAATATTGAAAAAGGAAGAGTATGAGTATTCAACATTT
CCGTGTCGCCCTTATTCCCTTTTTTGCGGCATTTTGCCTTCCTGTTTTTGCTCACCCAGAAACGCTGGTG
AAAGTAAAAGATGCTGAAGATCAGTTGGGTGCACGAGTGGGTTACATCGAACTGGATCTCAACAGCGGTA
AGATCCTTGAGAGTTTTCGCCCCGAAGAACGTTTTCCAATGATGAGCACTTTTAAAGTTCTGCTATGTGG
CGCGGTATTATCCCGTGTTGACGCCGGGCAAGAGCAACTCGGTCGCCGCATACACTATTCTCAGAATGAC
TTGGTTGAGTACTCACCAGTCACAGAAAAGCATCTTACGGATGGCATGACAGTAAGAGAATTATGCAGTG
CTGCCATAACCATGAGTGATAACACTGCGGCCAACTTACTTCTGACAACGATCGGAGGACCGAAGGAGCT
AACCGCTTTTTTGCACAACATGGGGGATCATGTAACTCGCCTTGATCGTTGGGAACCGGAGCTGAATGAA
GCCATACCAAACGACGAGCGTGACACCACGATGCCTGCAGCAATGGCAACAACGTTGCGCAAACTATTAA
CTGGCGAACTACTTACTCTAGCTTCCCGGCAACAATTAATAGACTGGATGGAGGCGGATAAAGTTGCAGG
ACCACTTCTGCGCTCGGCCCTTCCGGCTGGCTGGTTTATTGCTGATAAATCTGGAGCCGGTGAGCGTGGG
TCTCGCGGTATCATTGCAGCACTGGGGCCAGATGGTAAGCCCTCCCGTATCGTAGTTATCTACACGACGG
GGAGTCAGGCAACTATGGATGAACGAAATAGACAGATCGCTGAGATAGGTGCCTCACTGATTAAGCATTG
GTAACTGTCAGACCAAGTTTACTCATATATACTTTAGATTGATT
[125 nt withheld, positions 4455-4579]
C
[141 nt withheld, positions 4581-4721]
CCTTTGACGTTGGAGTCCACGTTCTTT
[37 nt withheld, positions 4749-4785]
ACCCTATCTCGGGCTATTCTTTTGATTTATAAGGGATTTTGCCGATTTCGGCCTATTGGTTAAAAAATGA
GCTGATTTAACAAAAATTTAACGCGAATTTTAACAAAATATTAACGTTTACAATTTAAAAGGATCTAGGT
GAAGATCCTTTTTGATAATCTCATGACCAAAATCCCTTAACGTGAGTTTTCGTTCCACTGAGCGTCAGAC
CCCGTAGAAAAGATCAAAGGATCTTCTTGAGATCCTTTTTTTCTGCGCGTAATCTGCTGCTTGCAAACAA
AAAAACCACCGCTACCAGCGGTGGTTTGTTTGCCGGATCAAGAGCTACCAACTCTTTTTCCGAAGGTAAC
TGGCTCAGCAGAGCGCAGATACCAAATACTGTCCTTCTAGTGTAGCCGTAGTTAGGCCACCACTTCAAGA
ACTCTGTAGCACCGCCTACATACCTCGC
Features (pLannotate 1.2.2; 14 found; start..end, strand, type, name):
    562..613     -  misc_feature   bom (fragment): basis of mobility region from pBR322
    729..768     -  CDS            rop (fragment): Rop protein, which maintains plasmids at low copy number; rop
    769..954     -  CDS            TcR (fragment): tetracycline efflux protein; tet; confers resistance to tetracycline
    964..982     +  promoter       tet promoter (fragment): E. coli promoter for tetracycline efflux protein gene
   1072..1950    -  CDS            araC: L-arabinose regulatory protein; araC
   1977..2261    +  promoter       araBAD promoter: araBAD; promoter of the L-arabinose operon of E. coli; the araC regulatory gene is transcribed in the opposite direction (Guzman et al., 1995)
   2308..2940    +  CDS            mlaC: MLAC_ECOLI - Also known as yrbC. Experimental evidence at protein level: Swiss-Prot protein existence level 1. Involved in a phospholipid transport pathway that maintains lipid asymmetry in the outer membrane by retrograde trafficking of phospholipids from the outer membrane to the inner membrane. May transfer phospholipid across the periplasmic space and deliver it to the MlaFEDB complex at the inner membrane. From Escherichia coli (strain K12).
   3119..3234    +  ncRNA          5S rRNA: Accession: RF00001 - 5S ribosomal RNA
   3238..3324    +  terminator     rrnB T1 terminator: Escherichia coli rrnB; transcription terminator T1 from the E. coli rrnB gene
   3416..3443    +  terminator     rrnB T2 terminator: transcription terminator T2 from the E. coli rrnB gene
   3462..3553    +  promoter       AmpR promoter: bla
   3554..4414    +  CDS            AmpR: β-lactamase; bla; confers resistance to ampicillin, carbenicillin, and related antibiotics
   4456..4836    +  rep_origin     M13 ori (sequence partly withheld): M13 bacteriophage origin of replication; arrow indicates direction of (+) strand synthesis
   5022..376     +  rep_origin     ori (across the origin): high-copy-number ColE1/pMB1/pBR322/pUC origin of replication
