[The description below was written by a language model from this plasmid's Addgene catalogue record and pLannotate feature annotations shown in this document.]
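Description:
pBEL2528 is a bacterial expression plasmid built on a pBAD backbone that carries the E. coli mlaC gene with an I130D substitution, assembled by Gibson cloning. The 5.2 kb full-sequence record shows the typical pBAD architecture: the araC regulator gene is transcribed divergently from the araBAD promoter, which drives the mlaC open reading frame, so expression responds to L-arabinose through AraC. Downstream of the insert lie a segment of the rrnB operon, including the 5S rRNA sequence, and the rrnB T1 and T2 terminators, which stop transcription before it reaches the rest of the plasmid. No epitope or purification tags are annotated on the coding sequence.

The plasmid replicates in E. coli from a ColE1/pMB1-type origin and is listed as high copy. Selection is by ampicillin through the bla (β-lactamase) gene and its own promoter. An M13 phage origin is also present, which in principle allows single-stranded DNA production with helper phage. Short fragments of bom, rop, the tetracycline resistance gene and its promoter are annotated, but these are nonfunctional remnants of the pBR322 lineage.

MlaC is the periplasmic component of the Mla phospholipid transport pathway, which maintains outer membrane lipid asymmetry. It is thought to shuttle phospholipid across the periplasm to the MlaFEDB complex at the inner membrane. The stated purpose is complementation with MlaC(I130D), that is, supplying the mutant protein in trans to test whether it can restore Mla function. This fits the associated study of protein-protein interactions in the Mla system. The record does not state which strain is complemented or what effect the mutation has.
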