Addgene plasmid #195650: pBEL2528
Purpose: Complementation of MlaC(I130D)
Depositing lab: Gira Bhabha & Damian Ekiert. Depositing organization: NYU Grossman School of Medicine. Publication: Protein-protein interactions in the Mla lipid transport system probed by computational structure prediction and deep mutational scanning. MacRae MR, Puvanendran D, Haase MAB, Coudray N, Kolich L, Lam C, Baek M, Bhabha G, Ekiert DC. J Biol Chem. 2023 Apr 24:104744. doi: 10.1016/j.jbc.2023.104744. PubMed 37100290.
Backbone
  Vector backbone: pBAD
  Vector type: Bacterial Expression
Growth in bacteria
  Bacterial resistance: Ampicillin, 100 μg/mL
  Growth temperature: 37°C
  Growth strain: DH5alpha
  Copy number: High Copy
Gene/Insert
  Gene/Insert name: MlaC
  Species: E. coli
  Mutation: MlaC(I130D)
  Cloning method: Gibson Cloning
Terms and licenses: Academic/Nonprofit Terms; Industry Terms: Not Available to Industry
Depositor comments: Please visit https://www.biorxiv.org/content/10.1101/2022.12.09.519820v1 for bioRxiv preprint.
How to cite: pBEL2528 was a gift from Gira Bhabha & Damian Ekiert (Addgene plasmid # 195650 ; http://n2t.net/addgene:195650 ; RRID:Addgene_195650)
